Addgene plasmid #233520: pN3
Purpose: (Empty Backbone) Nb Vector Plasmid (under galactose induction), AmpR (E. coli) and HygroR (yeast), Cen6/ARS
Depositing lab: Carl Denard. Depositing organization: University of Florida.
Backbone
  Vector backbone: self-made
  Backbone manufacturer: Samantha Martinusen
  Backbone size (bp): 5858
  Vector type: Bacterial Expression, Yeast Expression
  Promoter: pGAL1
  Selectable markers: Hygromycin
Growth in bacteria
  Bacterial resistance: Ampicillin, 100 μg/mL
  Growth temperature: 37°C
  Growth strain: DH5alpha
  Copy number: Low Copy
Gene/Insert
  Cloning method: Gibson Cloning
  Sequencing primers: 3′ caacaaaaaattgttaatatacctctatactttaac
Terms and licenses: Academic/Nonprofit Terms; Industry Terms: Not Available to Industry
How to cite: pN3 was a gift from Carl Denard (Addgene plasmid # 233520 ; http://n2t.net/addgene:233520 ; RRID:Addgene_233520)
