[The description below was written by a language model from this plasmid's Addgene catalogue record and pLannotate feature annotations shown in this document.]
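Description:
pN3 is a 5,858 bp self-made E. coli–yeast shuttle plasmid deposited as an empty backbone, described as an "Nb vector" for galactose-induced expression in Saccharomyces cerevisiae. "Nb" presumably stands for nanobody, although the record does not spell this out. In bacteria it is maintained through a ColE1/pUC-type origin and selected with ampicillin via the bla promoter and β-lactamase gene. The catalogue lists it as low copy, even though the annotated origin is of the high-copy class. In yeast, a CEN6/ARS element provides centromere-based segregation and autonomous replication, keeping the plasmid stable at roughly one or a few copies per cell. Selection in yeast relies on the hphMX6 cassette, which confers hygromycin resistance and ends in the Ashbya gossypii TEF terminator. This drug marker lets the plasmid be used without depending on the host's auxotrophies.

The expression unit is driven by the GAL1 promoter, which is regulated by Gal4 and allows tight, inducible control by the carbon source. Although the plasmid is catalogued as an empty backbone, the feature table places an open reading frame matching the yeast homing endonuclease I-SceI immediately downstream of this promoter and in the same orientation. The record does not explain its role. It may act as a placeholder that is replaced when a gene of interest is inserted by Gibson assembly, the listed cloning method, but this is an inference. No terminator for this cassette, epitope tags or secretion or display signals are annotated. The plasmid is intended as a recipient vector for cloning coding sequences under galactose-inducible control in yeast.
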