Features (pLannotate 1.2.2; 8 found; start..end, strand, type, name):
    365..562     -  terminator     TEF terminator: Ashbya gossypii TEF terminator
    365..1939    -  gene           hphMX6: yeast selectable marker conferring hygromycin resistance
   2399..3103    -  CDS            SCEI (sequence partly withheld): SCE1_YEAST - Also known as OMEGA, SECY. Experimental evidence at protein level: Swiss-Prot protein existence level 1. Mitochondrial DNA endonuclease involved in intron homing. It introduces a specific double-strand break in the DNA of the 21S rRNA gene and thus mediates the insertion of an intron, containing its own coding sequence (group I intron), into an intronless gene. Specifically recognizes and cleaves the sequence 5'-TAGGGATAACAGGGTAAT-3'. From Saccharomyces cerevisiae (strain ATCC 204508 / S288c) (Baker's yeast).
   3121..3562    -  promoter       GAL1 promoter: S. cerevisiae GAL1; inducible promoter, regulated by Gal4
   3948..4536    -  rep_origin     ori: high-copy-number ColE1/pMB1/pBR322/pUC origin of replication
   4639..4743    +  promoter       AmpR promoter: bla
   4744..5604    +  CDS            AmpR: β-lactamase; bla; confers resistance to ampicillin, carbenicillin, and related antibiotics
   5715..360     -  misc_feature   CEN/ARS (across the origin): S. cerevisiae CEN6 centromere fused to an autonomously replicating sequence
>Addgene plasmid #233520 | pN3 | addgene full sequence | sequence record 474154 | Addgene NGS Result
AAAAAAAAATAAACAAAGGTTTAAAAAATTTCAACAAAAAGCGTACTTTACATATATATTTATTAGACAA
GAAAAGCAGATTAAATAGATATACATTCGATTAACGATAAGTAAAATGTAAAATCACAGGATTTTCGTGT
GTGGTTTTCTACACAGACAAGATGAAACAATTCGGCATTAATACCTGAGAGCAGGAAGAGCAAGATAAAA
GGTAGTATTTGTTGGCGATCCCCCTAGAGTCTTTTACATCTTCGGAAAACAAAAACTATTTTTTCTTTAA
TTTCTTTTTTTACTTTCTATTTTTAATTTATATATTTATATTAAAAAATTTAAATTATAATTATTTTTAT
AGCACGTGATACTCCAGTATAGCGACCAGCATTCACATACGATTGACGCATGATATTACTTTCTGCGCAC
TTAACTTCGCATCTGGGCAGATGATGTCGAGGCGAAAAAAAATATAAATCACGCTAACATTTGATTAAAA
TAGAACAACTACAATATAAAAAAACTATACAAATGACAAGTTCTTGAAAACAAGAATCTTTTTATTGTCA
GTTACTTTATTCCTTTGCCCTCGGACGAGTGCTGGGGCGTCGGTTTCCACTATCGGCGAGTACTTCTACA
CAGCCATCGGTCCAGACGGCCGCGCTTCTGCGGGCGATTTGTGTACGCCCGACAGTCCCGGCTCCGGATC
GGACGATTGCGTCGCATCGACCCTGCGCCCAAGCTGCATCATCGAAATTGCCGTCAACCAAGCTCTGATA
GAGTTGGTCAAGACCAATGCGGAGCATATACGCCCGGAGCCGCGGCGATCCTGCAAGCTCCGGATGCCTC
CGCTCGAAGTAGCGCGTCTGCTGCTCCATACAAGCCAACCACGGCCTCCAGAAGAAGATGTTGGCGACCT
CGTATTGGGAATCCCCGAACATCGCCTCGCTCCAGTCAATGACCGCTGTTATGCGGCCATTGTCCGTCAG
GACATTGTTGGAGCCGAAATCCGCGTGCACGAGGTGCCGGACTTCGGGGCAGTCCTCGGCCCAAAGCATC
AGCTCATCGAGAGCCTGCGCGACGGACGCACTGACGGTGTCGTCCATCACAGTTTGCCAGTGATACACAT
GGGGATCAGCAATCGCGCATATGAAATCACGCCATGTAGTGTATTGACCGATTCCTTGCGGTCCGAATGG
GCCGAACCCGCTCGTCTGGCTAAGATCGGCCGCAGCGATCGCATCCATGGCCTCCGCGACCGGTTGCAGA
ACAGCGGGCAGTTCGGTTTCAGGCAGGTCTTGCAACGTGACACCCTGTGCACGGCGGGAGATGCAATAGG
TCAGGCTCTCGCTAAATTCCCCAATGTCAAGCACTTCCGGAATCGGGAGCGCGGCCGATGCAAAGTGCCG
ATAAACATAACGATCTTTGTAGAAACCATCGGCGCAGCTATTTACCCGCAGGACATATCCACGCCCTCCT
ACATCGAAGCTGAAAGCACGAGATTCTTCGCCCTCCGAGAGCTGCATCAGGTCGGACACGCTGTCGAACT
TTTCGATCAGAAACTTCTCGACAGACGTCGCGGTGAGTTCAGGCTTTTTACCCATTTTTGTTTATGTTCG
GATGTGATGTGAGAACTGTATCCTAGCAAGATTTTAAAAGGAAGTATATGAAAGAAGAACCTCAGTGGCA
AATCCTAACCTTTTATATTTCTCTACAGGGGCGCGGCGTGGGGACAATTCAACGCGTCTGTGAGGGGAGC
GTTTCCCTGCTCGCAGGTCTGGAGCGAGGAGCCGTAATTTTTGCTTCGCGCCGTGCGGCCATCAAAATGT
ATGGATGCAAATGATTATACATGGGGATGTATGGGCTAAATGTACGGGCGACAGTCACATCATGCCCCTG
AGCTGCGCACGTCAAGACTGTCAAGGAGGGTATTCTGGGCCTCCATGTCGCTGGCCGGGTGACCCGGCGG
GGACGAGGCAAGCTAAACTGTACTGCAGTGCACTAGTTGGACTGTTGTGATATGCCATATATGCAGTGGT
GTTCGCCGGCGCTGGTTCCGGCTGTCTTGCTTAGTTGTGAGTCGCCAGGCAGTCATCGGTATGATCTGTA
CATGATTCGTCAGTGTGAGCACCACTGACGAGCAGATTTCCGTCTCATGCTCAGCATACATGGGTGACCA
AAAGAGCGGGCGGATACACGCGTCACCACAAGCAGAATAAAAGGTAAACCTGAAATTGTTTTAACATAAA
ATGAAAAATGCTTGTTTGCAACCCTATATAGAATCATAAAACATTCGTGACTATAAAATGAATAAACTAA
ACTATTCTAAGAAAATGAAATAAATGACAAAAAAACGTGTTTTTTGGACTAGAAGGCTTAATCAAAAGCT
CTCGAGTTAGGATCCTTACTTCAAGAAGGTTTCAGAAGAGATGGTGTTTGGCAACTTGTACATCATTTGT
GGGATCAAGTATGGCTTGATCAAGTTGTAGAAGATCAAGTAAGACATAGAGTCGATGTAGATGATTGGCT
TGTTCTTGTTGATCTTAACGTAACAGTTCAATTGGAACTTGTTTCTCAAACCCTTAACCAAGTATTCAAC
TTCTTCGAAGGTGAAAGATTGGGTGTTCAAAACGATAGACTTGTTGGTAGAGTTCTTGTTGTAGTCCCAC
TTACCACCGTCGTCCATGAACCAGTAAGCCAAAGACATTGGGGTCAAGTAGTTTTCAACCAAGTTGTTTG
GGATGGTTTTCTT
[354 nt withheld, positions 2744-3097]
CTTCATAGATCTTATAGTTTTTTCTCCTTGACGTTAAAGTATAGAGGTATATTAACAATTTTTTGTTGAT
ACTTTTATGACATTTGAATAAGAAGTAATACAAACTGAAAATGTTGAAAGTATTAGTTAAAGTGGTTATG
CAGCTTTTCCATTTATATATCTGTTAATAGATCAAAAATCATCGCTTCGCTGATTAATTACCCCAGAAAT
AAGGCTAAAAAACTAATCGCATTATCATCCTATGGTTGTTAATTTGATTCGTTAATTTGAAGGTTTGTGG
GGCCAGGTTACTGCCAATTTTTCCTCTTCATAACCATAAAAGCTAGTATTGTAGAATCTTTATTGTTCGG
AGCAGTGCGGCGCGAGGCACATCTGCGTTTCAGGAACGCGACCGGTGATGACGAGGACGCACGGAGGAGA
GTCATCCGTCGGAGGGCTGTCGCCCGCTCGGCGGCTTCTAATCCGTACTTCAATATAGCAATGAGCAGTT
AAGCGTATTACTGAAAGTTCCAAAGAGAAGGTTTTTTTAGGCTAAGATAATGGGGCGTTCGTCTGCAATT
ATCGGCCAGTTCAGTGAGACGGTATTGCGACGAATTGCCACGTTGTCGCAGTGTCTGTACTGTGGGTTAA
TGTCTGTGATCGCCGTCGTGAGTTCGTGTCATCCGCGCATGATTCAGATGGTCCTGGAGATCGTTGCTTG
TACCGGCTGTTTGTGGCTCTACCATCTAGATGCGAATTCAGGGGCGGCCGCACGGTTATCCACAGAATCA
GGGGATAACGCAGGAAAGAACATGTGAGCAAAAGGCCAGCAAAAGGCCAGGAACCGTAAAAAGGCCGCGT
TGCTGGCGTTTTTCCATAGGCTCCGCCCCCCTGACGAGCATCACAAAAATCGACGCTCAAGTCAGAGGTG
GCGAAACCCGACAGGACTATAAAGATACCAGGCGTTTCCCCCTGGAAGCTCCCTCGTGCGCTCTCCTGTT
CCGACCCTGCCGCTTACCGGATACCTGTCCGCCTTTCTCCCTTCGGGAAGCGTGGCGCTTTCTCATAGCT
CACGCTGTAGGTATCTCAGTTCGGTGTAGGTCGTTCGCTCCAAGCTGGGCTGTGTGCACGAACCCCCCGT
TCAGCCCGACCGCTGCGCCTTATCCGGTAACTATCGTCTTGAGTCCAACCCGGTAAGACACGACTTATCG
CCACTGGCAGCAGCCACTGGTAACAGGATTAGCAGAGCGAGGTATGTAGGCGGTGCTACAGAGTTCTTGA
AGTGGTGGCCTAACTACGGCTACACTAGAAGAACAGTATTTGGTATCTGCGCTCTGCTGAAGCCAGTTAC
CTTCGGAAAAAGAGTTGGTAGCTCTTGATCCGGCAAACAAACCACCGCTGGTAGCGGTGGTTTTTTTGTT
TGCAAGCAGCAGATTACGCGCAGAAAAAAAGGATCTCAAGAAGATCCTTTGATCTTTTCTACGGGGTCTG
ACGCTCAGTGGAACGAAAACTCACGTTAAGGGATTTTGGTCATGACAGGTGGCACTTTTCGGGGAAATGT
GCGCGGAACCCCTATTTGTTTATTTTTCTAAATACATTCAAATATGTATCCGCTCATGAGACAATAACCC
TGATAAATGCTTCAATAATATTGAAAAAGGAAGAGTATGAGTATTCAACATTTCCGTGTCGCCCTTATTC
CCTTTTTTGCGGCATTTTGCCTTCCTGTTTTTGCTCACCCAGAAACGCTGGTGAAAGTAAAAGATGCTGA
AGATCAGTTGGGTGCACGAGTGGGTTACATCGAACTGGATCTCAACAGCGGTAAGATCCTTGAGAGTTTT
CGCCCCGAAGAACGTTTTCCAATGATGAGCACTTTTAAAGTTCTGCTATGTGGCGCGGTATTATCCCGTA
TTGACGCCGGGCAAGAGCAACTCGGTCGCCGCATACACTATTCTCAGAATGACTTGGTTGAGTACTCACC
AGTCACAGAAAAGCATCTTACGGATGGCATGACAGTAAGAGAATTATGCAGTGCTGCCATAACCATGAGT
GATAACACTGCGGCCAACTTACTTCTGACAACGATCGGAGGACCGAAGGAGCTAACCGCTTTTTTGCACA
ACATGGGGGATCATGTAACTCGCCTTGATCGTTGGGAACCGGAGCTGAATGAAGCCATACCAAACGACGA
GCGTGACACCACGATGCCTGTAGCAATGGCAACAACGTTGCGCAAACTATTAACTGGCGAACTACTTACT
CTAGCTTCCCGGCAACAATTAATAGACTGGATGGAGGCGGATAAAGTTGCAGGACCACTTCTGCGCTCGG
CCCTTCCGGCTGGCTGGTTTATTGCTGATAAATCTGGAGCCGGTGAGCGTGGGTCCCGCGGTATCATTGC
AGCACTGGGGCCAGATGGTAAGCCCTCCCGTATCGTAGTTATCTACACGACGGGGAGTCAGGCAACTATG
GATGAACGAAATAGACAGATCGCTGAGATAGGTGCCTCACTGATTAAGCATTGGTAACTGTCAGACCAAG
TTTACTCATATATACTTTAGATTGATTTAAAACTTCATTTTTAATTTAAAAGGATCTAGGTGAAGATCCT
TTTTGATAATCGCGGCCGCTCGGGACGGATCGCTTGCCTGTAACTTACACGCGCCTCGTATCTTTTAATG
ATGGAATAATTTGGGAATTTACTCTGTGTTTATTTATTTTTATGTTTTGTATTTGGATTTTAGAAAGTAA
ATAAAGAAGGTAGAAGAGTTACGGAATGAAG
